>Addgene plasmid #24417 | pEnt R3L2 TetO(sh) mCh-Rs1-2 | depositor full sequence | sequence record 11414 | Author sequence
AACATGTGAGCAAAAGGCCAGCAAAAGGCCAGGAACCGTAAAAAGGCCGCGTTGCTGGCGTTTTTCCATA
GGCTCCGCCCCCCTGACGAGCATCACAAAAATCGACGCTCAAGTCAGAGGTGGCGAAACCCGACAGGACT
ATAAAGATACCAGGCGTTTCCCCCTGGAAGCTCCCTCGTGCGCTCTCCTGTTCCGACCCTGCCGCTTACC
GGATACCTGTCCGCCTTTCTCCCTTCGGGAAGCGTGGCGCTTTCTCATAGCTCACGCTGTAGGTATCTCA
GTTCGGTGTAGGTCGTTCGCTCCAAGCTGGGCTGTGTGCACGAACCCCCCGTTCAGCCCGACCGCTGCGC
CTTATCCGGTAACTATCGTCTTGAGTCCAACCCGGTAAGACACGACTTATCGCCACTGGCAGCAGCCACT
GGTAACAGGATTAGCAGAGCGAGGTATGTAGGCGGTGCTACAGAGTTCTTGAAGTGGTGGCCTAACTACG
GCTACACTAGAAGAACAGTATTTGGTATCTGCGCTCTGCTGAAGCCAGTTACCTTCGGAAAAAGAGTTGG
TAGCTCTTGATCCGGCAAACAAACCACCGCTGGTAGCGGTGGTTTTTTTGTTTGCAAGCAGCAGATTACG
CGCAGAAAAAAAGGATCTCAAGAAGATCCTTTGATCTTTTCTACGGGGTCTGACGCTCAGTGGAACGGGG
CCCAATCTGAATAATGTTACAACCAATTAACCAATTCTGATTAGAAAAACTCATCGAGCATCAAATGAAA
CTGCAATTTATTCATATCAGGATTATCAATACCATATTTTTGAAAAAGCCGTTTCTGTAATGAAGGAGAA
AACTCACCGAGGCAGTTCCATAGGATGGCAAGATCCTGGTATCGGTCTGCGATTCCGACTCGTCCAACAT
CAATACAACCTATTAATTTCCCCTCGTCAAAAATAAGGTTATCAAGTGAGAAATCACCATGAGTGACGAC
TGAATCCGGTGAGAATGGCAAAAGTTTATGCATTTCTTTCCAGACTTGTTCAACAGGCCAGCCATTACGC
TCGTCATCAAAATCACTCGCATCAACCAAACCGTTATTCATTCGTGATTGCGCCTGAGCGAGACGAAATA
CGCGATCGCTGTTAAAAGGACAATTACAAACAGGAATCGAATGCAACCGGCGCAGGAACACTGCCAGCGC
ATCAACAATATTTTCACCTGAATCAGGATATTCTTCTAATACCTGGAATGCTGTTTTTCCGGGGATCGCA
GTGGTGAGTAACCATGCATCATCAGGAGTACGGATAAAATGCTTGATGGTCGGAAGAGGCATAAATTCCG
TCAGCCAGTTTAGTCTGACCATCTCATCTGTAACATCATTGGCAACGCTACCTTTGCCATGTTTCAGAAA
CAACTCTGGCGCATCGGGCTTCCCATACAAGCGATAGATTGTCGCACCTGATTGCCCGACATTATCGCGA
GCCCATTTATACCCATATAAATCAGCATCCATGTTGGAATTTAATCGCGGCCTCGACGTTTCCCGTTGAA
TATGGCTCATAACACCCCTTGTATTACTGTTTATGTAAGCAGACAGTTTTATTGTTCATGATGATATATT
TTTATCTTGTGCAATGTAACATCAGAGATTTTGAGACACGGGCCAGAGCTGCAGCTGGATGGCAAATAAT
GATTTTATTTTGACTGATAGTGACCTGTTCGTTGCAACAAATTGATAAGCAATGCTTTCTTATAATGCCA
ACTTTGTACAAGAAAGCTGGGTCTAGATATCTCGAGTTTAAACATAACTTCGTATAATGTATGCTATACG
AAGTTATCATATGTGGATCCCCGGGTACCGAGTTGGCGCGCCTGGGAGCTCACGGGGACAGCCCCCCCCC
AAAGCCCCCAGGGATGTAATTACGTCCCTCCCCCGCTAGGGGGCAGCAGCGAGCCGCCCGGGGCTCCGCT
CCGGTCCGGCGCTCCCCCCGCATCCCCGAGCCGGCAGCGTGCGGGGACAGCCCGGGCACGGGGAAGGTGG
CACGGGATCGCTTTCCTCTGAACGCTTCTCGCTGCTCTTTGAGCCTGCAGACACCTGGGGGGATACGGGG
AAAAAGCTTTAGGCTGAAAGAGAGATTTAGAATGACAGGCGCGCCTGGGAGCTCACGGGGACAGCCCCCT
CCCAAAGCCCCCAGGGATGTAATTACGTCCCTCCCCCGCTAGGGGGCAGCAGCGAGCCGCCCGGGGCTCC
GCTCCGGTCCGGCGCTCCCCCCGCATCCCCGAGCCGGCAGCGTGCGGGGACAGCCCGGGCACGGGGAAGG
TGGCACGGGATCGCTTTCCTCTGAACGCTTCTCGCTGCTCTTTGAGCCTGCAGACACCTGGGGGGATACG
GGGAAAAAGCTTTAGGCTGAAAGAGAGATTTAGAATGACAGGCGCGCCAACTCGAATTCATTGCAGACTT
TCACTGGTACCCTGTTTCCTGAGGTTAATTAAGGCCCTTTCGTCTTCACTCGAGTTTACCACTCCCTATC
AGTGATAGAGAAAAGTGAAAGTCGAGTTTACCACTCCCTATCAGTGATAGAGAAAAGTGAAAGTCGAGTT
TACCACTCCCTATCAGTGATAGAGAAAAGTGAAAGTCGAGTTTACCACTCCCTATCAGTGATAGAGAAAA
GTGAAAGTCGAGCTCGGTACCCGGGTCGAGGTAGGCGTGTACGGTGGGAGGCCTATATAAGCAGAGCTCG
TTTAGTGAACCGTCAGATCGCCTGGAGACGCCATCCACGCTGTTTTGACCTCCATAGAAGACACCGGGAC
CGATCCAGCCTCCGCGGCCCCGAATTCGAGCTCGGTACCCGGGGATCCTGAGAACTTCAGGGTGAGTTTG
GGGACCCTTGATTGTTCTTTCTTTTTCGCTATTGTAAAATTCATGTTATATGGAGGGGGCAAAGTTTTCA
GGGTGTTGTTTAGAATGGGAAGATGTCCCTTGTATCACCATGGACCCTCATGATAATTTTGTTTCTTTCA
CTTTCTACTCTGTTGACAACCATTGTCTCCTCTTATTTTCTTTTCATTTTCTGTAACTTTTTCGTTAAAC
TTTAGCTTGCATTTGTAACGAATTTTTAAATTCACTTTTGTTTATTTGTCAGATTGTAAGTACTTTCTCT
AATCACTTTTTTTTCAAGGCAATCAGGGTATATTATATTGTACTTCAGCACAGTTTTAGAGAACAATTGT
TATAATTAAATGATAAGGTAGAATATTTCTGCATATAAATTCTGGCTGGCGTGGAAATATTCTTATTGGT
AGAAACAACTACACCCTGGTCATCATCCTGCCTTTCTCTTTATGGTTACAATGATATACACTGTTTGAGA
TGAGGATAAAATACTCTGAGTCCAAACCGGGCCCCTCTGCTAACCATGTTCATGCCTTCTTCTCTTTCCT
ACAGCTCCTGGGCAACGTGCTGGTTGTTGTGCTGTCTCATCATTTTGGCAAAGAATTCGTCGACTGCCTA
GGCGCCGCCACCATGGTGAGCAAGGGCGAGGAGGATAACATGGCCATCATCAAGGAGTTCATGCGCTTCA
AGGTGCACATGGAGGGCTCCGTGAACGGCCACGAGTTCGAGATCGAGGGCGAGGGCGAGGGCCGCCCCTA
CGAGGGCACCCAGACCGCCAAGCTGAAGGTGACCAAGGGTGGCCCCCTGCCCTTCGCCTGGGACATCCTG
TCCCCTCAGTTCATGTACGGCTCCAAGGCCTACGTGAAGCACCCCGCCGACATCCCCGACTACTTGAAGC
TGTCCTTCCCCGAGGGCTTCAAGTGGGAGCGCGTGATGAACTTCGAGGACGGCGGCGTGGTGACCGTGAC
CCAGGACTCCTCCCTGCAGGACGGCGAGTTCATCTACAAGGTGAAGCTGCGCGGCACCAACTTCCCCTCC
GACGGCCCCGTAATGCAGAAGAAGACCATGGGCTGGGAGGCCTCCTCCGAGCGGATGTACCCCGAGGACG
GCGCCCTGAAGGGCGAGATCAAGCAGAGGCTGAAGCTGAAGGACGGCGGCCACTACGACGCTGAGGTCAA
GACCACCTACAAGGCCAAGAAGCCCGTGCAGCTGCCCGGCGCCTACAACGTCAACATCAAGTTGGACATC
ACCTCCCACAACGAGGACTACACCATCGTGGAACAGTACGAACGCGCCGAGGGCCGCCACTCCACCGGCG
GCATGGACGAGCTGTACAAGACCTGGTTTCTCGAGGGCAGCGGCGCGACCAACTTTAGCCTGCTGAAACA
GGCGGGCGATGTGGAAGAAAACCCAGGACCGACCGGTATCAAGACGATCATCGCCCTGAGCTACATCTTC
TGCCTGGTATTCGCCGACTACAAGGACGATGATGACGCCAGCGGCCGCGCCCGGGCGGATCCCCCGGGCT
GCAGGATGGACAAACTTGATGCTAATGTGAGTTCTGAGGAGGGTTTCGGGTCAGTGGAGAAGGTGGTGCT
GCTCACGTTTCTCTCGACGGTTATCCTGATGGCCATCTTGGGGAACCTGCTGGTGATGGTGGCTGTGTGC
TGGGACAGGCAGCTCAGGAAAATAAAAACAAATTATTTCATTGTATCTCTTGCTTTTGCGGATCTGCTGG
TTTCGGTGCTGGTGATGCCCTTTGGTGCCATTGAGCTGGTTCAAGACATCTGGATTTATGGGGAGGTGTT
TTGTCTTGTTCGGACATCTCTGGCCGTCCTGCTCACAACGGCATCGATTTTTCACCTGTGCTGCATTTCT
CTGGATAGGTATTACGCCATCTGCTGCCAGCCTTTGGTCTATAGGAACAAGATGACCCCTCTGCGCATCG
CATTAATGCTGGGAGGCTGCTGGGTCATCCCCACGTTTATTTCTTTTCTCCCTATAATGCAAGGCTGGAA
TAACATTGGCATAATTGATTTGATAGAAAAGAGGAAGTTCAACCAGAACTCTAACTCTACGTACTGTGTC
TTCATGGTCAACAAGCCCTACGCCATCACCTGCTCTGTGGTGGCCTTCTACATCCCATTTCTCCTCATGG
TGCTGGCCTATTACCGCATCTATGTCACAGCTAAGGAGCATGCCCATCAGATCCAGATGTTACAACGGGC
AGGAGCCTCCTCCGAGAGCAGGCCTCAGTCGGCAGACCAGCATAGCACTCATCGCATGAGGACAGAGACC
AAAGCAGCCAAGACCCTATGCATCATCATGGGTTGCTTCTGCCTCTGCTGGGCACCATTCTTTGTCACCA
ATATTGTGGATCCTTTCATAGACTACACTGTCCCTGGGCAGGTGTGGACTGCTTTCCTCTGGCTCGGCTA
TATCAATTCCGGGTTGAACCCTTTTCTCTACGCCTTCTTGAATAAGTCTTTTAGACGTGCCTTCCTCATC
ATCCTCTGCTGTGATGATGAGCGCTACCGAAGACCTTCCATTCTGGGCCAGACTGTCCCTTGTTCAACCA
CAACCATTAATGGATCCACACATGTACTAAGGGATGCAGTGGAGTGTGGTGGCCAGTGGGAGAGTCAGTG
TCACCCGCCAGCAACTTCTCCTTTGGTGGCTGCTCAGCCCAGTGACACTTAGACTAGTTCCGGACCTGCA
GGCGGGACTCTGGGGTTCGAAATGACCGACCAAGCGACGCCCAACCTGCCATCACGATGGCCGCAATAAA
ATATCTTTATTTTCATTACATCTGTGTGTTGGTTTTTTGTGTGAAGCGGCCGCATTCAGAGATCTTAAGC
AACTATGTATAATAAAGTTGAACGAGAAACGTAAAATGATATAAATATCAATATATTAAATTAGATTTTG
CATAAAAAACAGACTACATAATACTGTAAAACACAACATATCCAGTCACTATGGAGATCTTAAGTAACTA
ACTAACAGGAAGAGTTTGTAGAAACGCAAAAAGGCCATCCGTCAGGATGGCCTTCTGCTTAGTTTGATGC
CTGGCAGTTTATGGCGGGCGTCCTGCCCGCCACCCTCCGGGCCGTTGCTTCACAACGTTCAAATCCGCTC
CCGGCGGATTTGTCCTACTCAGGAGAGCGTTCACCGACAAACAACAGATAAAACGAAAGGCCCAGTCTTC
CGACTGAGCCTTTCGTTTTATTTGATGCCTGGCAGTTCCCTACTCTCGCTTAGTAGTTAGACGTCCCCGA
GATCCATGCTAGCGGTAATACGGTTATCCACAGAATCAGGGGATAACGCAGGAAAG
Features (pLannotate 1.2.2; 18 found; start..end, strand, type, name):
     63..651     -  rep_origin     ori: high-copy-number ColE1/pMB1/pBR322/pUC origin of replication
    741..1550    -  CDS            KanR: aminoglycoside phosphotransferase; aph(3')-Ia; confers resistance to kanamycin in bacteria or G418 (Geneticin®) in eukaryotes
   1673..1772    +  protein_bind   attL2: mutant version of attL; recombination site for the Gateway® LR reaction LR Clonase™
   1794..1827    -  protein_bind   loxP: Cre-mediated recombination occurs in the 8-bp core sequence (GCATACAT). Cre recombinase
   1835..1852    -  misc_feature   MCS (fragment): pUC18/19 multiple cloning site
   2500..2672    +  protein_bind   tetracycline response element (fragment): contains seven copies of the tetracycline operator tetO tetracycline repressor TetR
   2690..2728    +  promoter       minimal CMV promoter: human cytomegalovirus (CMV) immediate early promoter
   2822..2849    +  misc_feature   MCS (fragment): pUC18/19 multiple cloning site
   2862..3434    +  intron         β-globin intron: intron from rabbit β-globin gene
   3513..4220    +  CDS            mCherry: mCherry is a basic (constitutively fluorescent) red fluorescent protein published in 2004, derived from Discosoma sp.. It is reported to be a very rapidly-maturing monomer with low acid sensitivity.
   4356..4376    +  CDS            3xFLAG (fragment): three tandem FLAG® epitope tags
   4397..4416    +  misc_feature   MCS (fragment): pBluescript multiple cloning site
   4416..5579    +  CDS            HTR4: 5HT4R_HUMAN - Experimental evidence at protein level: Swiss-Prot protein existence level 1. This is one of the several different receptors for 5- hydroxytryptamine (serotonin), a biogenic hormone that functions as a neurotransmitter, a hormone, and a mitogen. The activity of this receptor is mediated by G proteins that stimulate adenylate cyclase. From Homo sapiens (Human).
   5665..5713    +  polyA_signal   poly(A) signal: synthetic polyadenylation signal
   5740..5863    +  protein_bind   attR3: mutant version of attR; recombination site for the Gateway® LR reaction LR Clonase™
   5909..5936    -  terminator     rrnB T2 terminator: transcription terminator T2 from the E. coli rrnB gene
   6068..6111    +  terminator     rrnB T1 terminator: Escherichia coli rrnB; transcription terminator T1 from the E. coli rrnB gene
   6171..6216    -  rep_origin     RSF ori (fragment): Plasmids containing the RSF 1030 origin of replication can be propagated in E. coli cells that contain additional plasmids with compatible origins.
