[The description below was written by a language model from this plasmid's Addgene catalogue record and pLannotate feature annotations shown in this document.]
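Description:
pEnt R3L2 TetO(sh) mCh-Rs1-2 is a Gateway entry vector derived from pENTR2B, in which the original attL1 site and ccdB cassette were replaced so that the payload lies between attR3 and attL2 sites. This makes it one partner in a multi-fragment LR recombination. It is propagated in E. coli on a high-copy ColE1/pUC-type origin with kanamycin selection, and rrnB T1/T2 terminators from the backbone sit beside the cassette. The annotated depositor sequence is about 6.2 kb.

The payload is a tetracycline-regulated expression unit. A tetracycline response element upstream of a minimal CMV promoter drives transcription through a rabbit β-globin intron into a single open reading frame encoding mCherry, a P2A ribosomal skip sequence and FLAG-tagged Rs1, followed by a poly(A) signal. Rs1 is the human 5-HT4B serotonin receptor carrying a D100A mutation, which converts it into a RASSL (a receptor activated solely by a synthetic ligand) that couples to Gs. The P2A element yields separate mCherry and receptor polypeptides from one transcript, so red fluorescence reports receptor expression. The "sh" in the name refers to a TetO region lacking two of the seven operator repeats, which the depositor reports functioned comparably to the full-length version in vitro.

The depositor also describes a core insulator, which the automated feature table does not annotate. A loxP site near attL2 allows, together with a loxP site in the companion entry vector, Cre-mediated excision of the whole targeted construct. The plasmid was built as a component of a single-construct tetracycline-inducible system for Gs signalling in embryonic stem cells and mice.
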