Addgene plasmid #24417: pEnt R3L2 TetO(sh) mCh-Rs1-2
Purpose: Human 5HT4B receptor with D100A mutation, generating the RASSL Rs1. Construct expresses both mCherry and Rs1 via a P2A ribosomal skip sequence. Plasmid also known as pEntR3L2 TetO-mCh-Rs1.
Depositing lab: Edward Hsiao. Depositing organization: J. David Gladstone Institutes. Publication: Constitutive Gs activation using a single-construct tetracycline-inducible expression system in embryonic stem cells and mice. Hsiao EC, Nguyen TD, Ng JK, Scott MJ, Chang WC, Zahed H, Conklin BR. Stem Cell Res Ther. 2011 Mar 4. 2(2):11. 10.1186/scrt52 PubMed 21375737.
Backbone
  Vector backbone: pENTR2B
  Backbone manufacturer: Invitrogen
  Backbone size w/o insert (bp): 2700
  Vector type: Entry Vector
Growth in bacteria
  Bacterial resistance: Kanamycin, 50 μg/mL
  Growth temperature: 37°C
  Growth strain: DH5alpha
  Copy number: Unknown
Gene/Insert
  Gene/Insert name: Rs1 (alt name: pEntR3L2 TetO-mCh-Rs1)
  Species: H. sapiens (human)
  Insert size (bp): 1166
  Mutation: D100A
  Promoter: short TetO, miniCMV
  Tag / fusion protein: mCherry-P2A (N terminal on backbone); FLAG (N terminal on insert)
  Cloning method: Restriction Enzyme; 5′ cloning site XhoI (not destroyed); 3′ cloning site AflII (not destroyed)
  Sequencing primers: 5′ pENTR-F
Terms and licenses: Academic/Nonprofit Terms; Industry Terms: Not Available to Industry
Depositor comments: Contains Gateway R3L2 sites. TetO is missing 2 repeats. Drives expression of mCherry-P2A-Rs1 cassette. Contains insulator sequence. Plasmid was constructed as follows: The pEntr2B entry vector was digested with AflII and XhoI to remove the attL1 and ccdb genes. Oligos containing the attR3 site flanked by AflII on the 5' end and a polylinker (NotI-PacI-Bsu36I-NdeI-XhoI) on the 3' end were ligated to generate the empty pEntR3L2-MCS intermediate. Using PCR cloning, the TetO-beta globin intron sequence from pTetO (pUHD10.3) was cloned into the NotI/PacI sites in the reverse orientation, and a 3' SbfI site was introduced. The pA sequence from pDest27 was then cloned into the NotI/SbfI sites, again in reverse orientation. A LoxP site was introduced into the NdeI/XhoI sites, allowing full excision of the targeted construct when used together with the LoxP site in the pEntl1L3 vector. The CBG core insulator was then cloned into the Bsu36I/NdeI sites to generate the starting entry vector pEntR3L2 TetO(fl)-2 (Addgene plasmid number 24416). The mCherry-P2A-Rs1 RASSL cassette was cloned into the NotI site to generate pEntR3L2 TetO(sh) mCh-Rs1-2. The Rs1 was PCR amplified from pUNIV-SIG-5HTR4D100A and the mCherry was PCR cloned from pRset-mCherry. The self-cleaving 2A site generates two separate peptides in equal concentrations via a ribosomal “skip” mechanism just before the C-terminal end of the 2A peptide and has been useful for making multicistronic reporters. During sequencing of the final pEntR3L2 TetO(sh) mCh-Rs1-2 construct (abbreviated pEntR3L2 TetO-mCh-Rs1), the TetO region was noted to carry a deletion of two of the 7 tTA binding site repeats. However, the shortened TetO retained comparable function to the full-length TetO (designated with “fl” for full length) in separate in vitro assays.
How to cite: pEnt R3L2 TetO(sh) mCh-Rs1-2 was a gift from Edward Hsiao (Addgene plasmid # 24417 ; http://n2t.net/addgene:24417 ; RRID:Addgene_24417)
