>Addgene plasmid #24417 | pEnt R3L2 TetO(sh) mCh-Rs1-2 | addgene partial sequence | sequence record 30176 | 24417 with DsRed1-C
TACGAACGCGCCGAGGGCCGCCACTCCACCGGCGGCATGGACGAGCTGTACAAGACCTGGTTTCTCGAGG
GCAGCGGCGCGACCAACTTTAGCCTGCTGAAACAGGCGGGCGATGTGGAAGAAAACCCAGGACCGACCGG
TATCAAGACGATCATCGCCCTGAGCTACATCTTCTGCCTGGTATTCGCCGACTACAAGGACGATGATGAC
GCCAGCGGCCGCGCCCGGGCGGATCCCCCGGGCTGCAGGATGGACAAACTTGATGCTAATGTGAGTTCTG
AGGAGGGTTTCGGGTCAGTGGAGAAGGTGGTGCTGCTCACGTTTCTCTCGACGGTTATCCTGATGGCCAT
CTTGGGGAACCTGCTGGTGATGGTGGCTGTGTGCTGGGACAGGCAGCTCAGGAAAATAAAAACAAATTAT
TTCATTGTATCTCTTGCTTTTGCGGATCTGCTGGTTTCGGTGCTGGTGATGCCCTTTGGTGCCATTGAGC
TGGTTCAAGACATCTGGATTTATGGGGAGGTGTTTTGTCTTGTTCGGACATCTCTGGCCGTCCTGCTCAC
AACGGCATCGATTTTTCACCTGTGCTGCATTTCTCTGGATAGGTATTACGCCATCTGCTGNCCAGCNNTT
TGTGTTTAAAGAGAAAACAAANAANA
