>Addgene plasmid #24417 | pEnt R3L2 TetO(sh) mCh-Rs1-2 | addgene partial sequence | sequence record 30177 | 24417 with DsRed1-N
GCCCCCTTGGTCCCTTCAGCTTGGCGGTCTGGGTGCCCTCGTAGGGGCGGCCCTCGCCCTCGCCCTCGAT
CTCGAACTCGTGGCCGTTCACGGAGCCCTCCATGTGCACCTTGAAGCGCATGAACTCCTTGATGATGGCC
ATGTTATCCTCCTCGCCCTTGCTCACCATGGTGGCGGCGCCTAGGCAGTCGACGAATTCTTTGCCAAAAT
GATGAGACAGCACAACAACCAGCACGTTGCCCAGGAGCTGTAGGAAAGAGAAGAAGGCATGAACATGGTT
AGCAGAGGGGCCCGGTTTGGACTCAGAGTATTTTATCCTCATCTCAAACAGTGTATATCATTGTAACCAT
AAAGAGAAAGGCAGGATGATGACCAGGGTGTAGTTGTTTCTACCAATAAGAATATTTCCACGCCAGCCAG
AATTTATATGCAGAAATATTCTACCTTATCATTTAATTATAACAATTGTTCTCTAAAACTGTGCTGAAGT
ACAATATAATATACCCTGATTGCCTTGAAAAAAAAGTGATTAGAGAAAGTACTTACAATCTGACAAATAA
ACAAAAGTGAATTTAAAAATTCGTTACACATGCAAGCTAAAGTTTAACGAAATAANTTACAGAGAATGAA
TAAAAAAATATGAGTGAGACAAAGGN
