>Addgene plasmid #24417 | pEnt R3L2 TetO(sh) mCh-Rs1-2 | addgene partial sequence | sequence record 30178 | 24417 with pENTR-F
TATGTTGTGTTTTACAGTATTATGTAGTCTGTTTTTTATGCAAAATCTAATTTAATATATTGATATTTAT
ATCATTTTACGTTTCTCGTTCAACTTTATTATACATAGTTGCTTAAGATCTCTGAATGCGGCCGCTTCAC
ACAAAAAACCAACACACAGATGTAATGAAAATAAAGATATTTTATTGCGGCCATCGTGATGGCAGGTTGG
GCGTCGCTTGGTCGGTCATTTCGAACCCCAGAGTCCCGCCTGCAGGTCCGGAACTAGTCTAAGTGTCACT
GGGCTGAGCAGCCACCAAAGGAGAAGTTGCTGGCGGGTGACACTGACTCTCCCACTGGCCACCACACTCC
ACTGCATCCCTTAGTACATGTGTGGATCCATTAATGGTTGTGGTTGAACAAGGGACAGTCTGGCCCAGAA
TGGAAGGTCTTCGGTAGCGCTCATCATCACAGCAGAGGATGATGAGGAAGGCACGTCTAAAAGACTTATT
CAAGAAGGCGTAGAGAAAAGGGTTCAACCCGGAATTGATATAGCCGAGCCAGAGGAAAGCAGTCCACACC
TGCCCAGGGACAGTGTAGTCTATGAAAGGATCCACAATATTGGTGACAAAGAATGGTGCCCAGCAGAGGC
AGAAGCAACCCATGATGATGCACAGGGTCTTGGCTGCTTTGGTCTCTGTCCTCATGCGATGAGTGCTATG
CTGGTCTGCCGACTGAGGCCTGCTCTCGGAGGAGGCTCCTGCCCGTTGTAACATCTGGATCTGATGGGCA
TGCTCCTTAGCTGTGACATAGATNCNGTAA
